>Addgene plasmid #202158 | pL0_EF-BCA | addgene full sequence | sequence record 405623 | Addgene NGS Result
GGCAATGGAGCGCCTGCCGGCCCAGTATCAGCCCGTCATACTTGAAGCTAGACAGGCTTATCTTGGACAA
GAAGAAGATCGCTTGGCCTCGCGCGCAGATCAGTTGGAAGAATTTGTCCACTACGTGAAAGGCGAGATCA
CCAAGGTAGTCGGCAAATAATAATCACCTAGAATGCATGACCAAAATCCCTTAACGTGAGTTTTCGTACC
ACTGAGCGTCAGACCCCGTAGAAAAGATCAAAGGATCTTCTTGAGATCCTTTTTTTCTGCGCGTAATCTG
CTGCTTGCAAACAAAAAAACCACCGCTACCAGCGGTGGTTTGTTTGCCGGATCAAGAGCTACCAACTCTT
TTTCCGAAGGTAACTGGCTTCAGCAGAGCGCAGATACCAAATACTGTTCTTCTAGTGTAGCCGTAGTTAG
GCCACCACTTCAAGAACTCTGTAGCACCGCCTACATACCTCGCTCTGCTAATCCTGTTACCAGTGGCTGC
TGCCAGTGGCGATAAGTCGTGTCTTACCGGGTTGGACTCAAGACGATAGTTACCGGATAAGGCGCAGCGG
TCGGGCTGAACGGGGGGTTCGTGCACACAGCCCAGCTTGGAGCGAACGACCTACACCGAACTGAGATACC
TACAGCGTGAGCTATGAGAAAGCGCCACGCTTCCCGAAGGGAGAAAGGCGGACAGGTATCCGGTAAGCGG
CAGGGTCGGAACAGGAGAGCGCACGAGGGAGCTTCCAGGGGGAAACGCCTGGTATCTTTATAGTCCTGTC
GGGTTTCGCCACCTCTGACTTGAGCGTCGATTTTTGTGATGCTCGTCAGGGGGGCGGAGCCTATGGAAAA
ACGCCAGCAACGCGGCCTTTTTACGGTTCCTGGCCTTTTGCTGGCCTTTTGCTCACATGTTCTTTCCTGC
GTTATCCCCTGATTCTGTGGGTGGAAGGGCTCGGAGTTGTGGTAATCTATGTATCCTGGTGGTCTCAAGC
GGTGTCAACCCGCATAGTTAAACTACGTGGACGTCACTCCATAGTCATAATCAGTTATTTATGTCGGGTG
AAATCAGATCAAGGTTACATCGGTATCGACAGCGTAACAGTTCTTATAGGCGATAAACCAACATTGATCC
TAGTCGCTTGCTCGTCAATACTACCTTCGGAAAAAAATGGTATTGATTATAGCATAAATTAATTACACAG
AATCATTTTCCAAGTAAGCTGAGACCTGAGACGAGACGAGACAGCCTGAGAATGGATGCGAGTAATGAGC
TCGGCACAAAATCACCACTCGATACAGGCAGCCCATCAGTCCGGGACGGCGTCAGCGGGAGAGCCGTTGT
AAGGCGGCAGACTTTGCTCATGTTACCGATGCTATTCGGAAGAACGGCAACTAAGCTGCCGGGTTTGAAA
CACGGATGATCTCGCGGAGGGTAGCATGTTGATTGTAACGATGACAGAGCGTTGCTGCCTGTGATCACCG
CTCCTCTAGAGTCGACTTGCAGGCATGCAAGCTTAGCAAGCGAACCGGAATTGCCAGCTGGGGCGCCCTC
TGGTAAGGTTGGGAAGCCCTGCAAAGTAAACTGGATGGCTTTCTTGCCGCCAAGGATCTGATGGCGCAGG
GGATCAATATCTGATCAAGAGACAGGATGAGGATCGTTTCGCATGAGGGAAGCGGTGATCGCCGAAGTAT
CGACTCAACTATCAGAGGTAGTTGGCGTCATCGAGCGCCATCTCGAACCGACGTTGCTGGCCGTACATTT
GTACGGCTCCGCAGTTGATGGCGGCCTGAAGCCACACAGTGATATTGATTTGCTGGTTACGGTGACCGTA
AGGCTTGATGAAACAACGCGGCGAGCTTTGATCAACGACCTTTTGGAAACTTCGGCTTCCCCTGGAGAGA
GTGAGATTCTCCGCGCTGTAGAAGTCACCATTGTTGTGCACGACGACATCATTCCGTGGCGTTATCCAGC
TAAGCGCGAACTGCAATTTGGAGAATGGCAGCGCAATGACATTCTTGCTGGTATCTTCGAGCCAGCCACG
ATCGACATTGATCTGGCTATCTTGCTGACAAAAGCAAGAGAACATAGCGTTGCCTTGGTAGGTCCAGCGG
CGGAGGAACTCTTTGATCCGGTTCCTGAACAGGATCTATTTGAGGCGCTAAATGAAACCTTAACGCTATG
GAACTCGCCGCCCGACTGGGCTGGCGATGAGCGAAATGTAGTGCTTACGTTGTCCCGCATTTGGTACAGC
GCAGTAACCGGCAAAATCGCGCCGAAGGATGTCGCTGCCGACTG
Features (pLannotate 1.2.2; 4 found; start..end, strand, type, name):
    251..839     +  rep_origin     ori: high-copy-number ColE1/pMB1/pBR322/pUC origin of replication
   1472..1504    +  misc_feature   MCS (fragment): pUC18/19 multiple cloning site
   1505..1621    +  CDS            tnpA (fragment): TN5P_ECOLX - Also known as tnp. Experimental evidence at protein level: Swiss-Prot protein existence level 1. Mediates transposition of transposon Tn5 by a 'cut and paste' mechanism. First, the monomeric transposase binds the 19 bp inverted DNA repeats flanking the transposon. Then, dimerization of the DNA- bound transposase creates a synaptic DNA complex. After nicking of the first DNA strand, excision of the transposon proceeds through a series of intermediates. The transposase then mediates the insertion of the transposon at a new site by strand transfer. The activity of the wild- type tran
   1653..157     +  CDS            aadA (across the origin): S3AD_ECOLX - Experimental evidence at protein level: Swiss-Prot protein existence level 1. Mediates bacterial resistance to the antibiotics streptomycin and spectinomycin. From Escherichia coli.
