[The description below was written by a language model from this plasmid's Addgene catalogue record and pLannotate feature annotations shown in this document.]
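Description:
pL0_EF-BCA is a small (about 2.3 kb) Level 0 parts plasmid from the universal Loop assembly system. It is built on the pL0R backbone and classed as a synthetic biology vector. It is maintained in E. coli through a high-copy ColE1/pUC-type origin of replication. Selection is with spectinomycin, conferred by the aadA aminoglycoside adenylyltransferase gene, which in the annotated sequence spans the numbering origin of the circular map.

The payload is a 258 bp unmutated terminator, named the BCA terminator, taken from gene 51305 of the diatom Phaeodactylum tricornutum and introduced into the backbone by Gibson cloning. The part is flanked by the "E" and "F" overhangs of the assembly syntax. These define its position, so that Type IIS release places it at the 3' end of a transcription unit, downstream of promoter and coding-sequence parts, when a Level 1 construct is assembled. The plasmid contains no promoter, coding sequence or reporter of its own as payload. It serves purely as a donor of a standardised terminator module, most naturally for expression cassettes intended for diatoms.

The automated feature table does not annotate the terminator itself. Apart from the origin and aadA, it reports only a short fragment of the pUC18/19 multiple cloning site and an adjacent short match to the Tn5 transposase gene tnpA. The tnpA match covers only a small piece of the gene, so it is probably residual backbone sequence or a similarity hit rather than a functional transposase. The restriction enzyme sites used to release the part are not stated in the record.
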