Addgene plasmid #202158: pL0_EF-BCA
Purpose: Level 0 plasmid containing a terminator sequence from gene 51305 from Phaeodactylum tricornutum with EF overhangs used to build a level 1 construct.
Depositing lab: Christopher Dupont. Depositing organization: J. Craig Venter Institute (JCVI). Publication: Universal loop assembly: open, efficient and cross-kingdom DNA fabrication. Pollak B, Matute T, Nunez I, Cerda A, Lopez C, Vargas V, Kan A, Bielinski V, von Dassow P, Dupont CL, Federici F. Synth Biol (Oxf). 2020;5(1):ysaa001. doi: 10.1093/synbio/ysaa001. Epub 2020 Feb 5. PubMed 32161816.
Backbone
  Vector backbone: pL0R
  Vector type: Synthetic Biology
Growth in bacteria
  Bacterial resistance: Spectinomycin, 50 μg/mL
  Growth temperature: 37°C
  Growth strain: DH5alpha
  Copy number: High Copy
Gene/Insert
  Gene/Insert name: BCA terminator
  Species: Phaeodactylum tricornutum
  Insert size (bp): 258
  Mutation: None
  Cloning method: Gibson Cloning
How to cite: pL0_EF-BCA was a gift from Christopher Dupont (Addgene plasmid # 202158 ; http://n2t.net/addgene:202158 ; RRID:Addgene_202158)
